Addgene plasmid #240134: NPM1-TurboID-MSCV-IRES-GFP
Purpose: Expresses NPM1-TurboID fusion in mammalian cells
Depositing lab: Timothy Ley. Depositing organization: Washington University in Saint Louis. Publication: Overexpression of the signaling-coordinator GAB2 can play an important role in Acute Myeloid Leukemia progression. Kramer MH, Richardson SN, Li Y, Yin T, Helton NM, George DR, Cai M, Ramakrishnan SM, Katerndahl CD, Miller CA, Ley TJ. J Clin Invest. 2025 Aug 7:e195929. doi: 10.1172/JCI195929. PubMed 40773291.
Backbone
  Vector backbone: MSCV
  Backbone size w/o insert (bp): 6437
  Total vector size (bp): 8438
  Vector type: Mammalian Expression, Retroviral
Growth in bacteria
  Bacterial resistance: Ampicillin, 100 μg/mL
  Growth temperature: 37°C
  Growth strain: NEB Stable
  Copy number: High Copy
Gene/Insert
  Gene/Insert name: NPM1
  Species: H. sapiens (human)
  Insert size (bp): 894
  Entrez Gene: NPM1 (a.k.a. B23, NPM)
  Tag / fusion protein: TurboID (C terminal on insert); IRES-GFP (C terminal on insert)
Terms and licenses: Academic/Nonprofit Terms; Industry Terms: Not Available to Industry
How to cite: NPM1-TurboID-MSCV-IRES-GFP was a gift from Timothy Ley (Addgene plasmid # 240134 ; http://n2t.net/addgene:240134 ; RRID:Addgene_240134)
