[The description below was written by a language model from this plasmid's Addgene catalogue record and pLannotate feature annotations shown in this document.]
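Description:
NPM1-TurboID-MSCV-IRES-GFP is a murine stem cell virus (MSCV)-based gammaretroviral vector for expressing human nucleophosmin (NPM1) fused at its C terminus to the TurboID biotin ligase in mammalian cells. The plasmid backbone carries a high-copy ColE1/pUC-type origin and a β-lactamase gene for ampicillin selection in E. coli. It also contains assorted non-functional remnants of earlier cloning vectors (fragments of lacI, lacZα, rop, bom, TcR and a retroviral env). The catalogue lists a total size of 8,438 bp, whereas the sequenced record annotated here is 8,349 nt; the record does not explain the small difference.

The retroviral cassette is flanked by 5' and 3' long terminal repeats derived from murine embryonic stem cell virus. Downstream of the 5' LTR are the Ψ packaging signal and a truncated gag segment lacking its start codon, which together promote encapsidation of the vector RNA when gag, pol and env are supplied in trans by packaging cells. No separate internal promoter is annotated, so transcription of the payload presumably comes from the 5' LTR. The transcript is bicistronic. The NPM1 coding sequence is followed after a short gap by TurboID, an engineered E. coli biotin ligase mutant with improved catalytic efficiency. An EMCV internal ribosome entry site then drives independent translation of EGFP. GFP is therefore a separate co-expressed marker rather than part of the fusion, allowing transduced cells to be identified or sorted.

The construct suits proximity-dependent biotinylation experiments that label and capture proteins near NPM1 in stably transduced cells. It was deposited in connection with a study of acute myeloid leukemia progression.
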