Features (pLannotate 1.2.2; 21 found; start..end, strand, type, name):
    580..921     +  misc_feature   MESV Ψ: packaging signal of murine embryonic stem cell virus
    988..1404    +  CDS            gag (truncated): truncated Moloney murine leukemia virus (MMLV) gag gene lacking the start codon
   1441..2322    +  CDS            NPM1: NPM_HUMAN - Also known as NPM. Experimental evidence at protein level: Swiss-Prot protein existence level 1. Involved in diverse cellular processes such as ribosome biogenesis, centrosome duplication, protein chaperoning, histone assembly, cell proliferation, and regulation of tumor suppressors p53/TP53 and ARF. Binds ribosome presumably to drive ribosome nuclear export. Associated with nucleolar ribonucleoprotein structures and bind single-stranded nucleic acids. Acts as a chaperonin for the core histones H3, H2B and H4. Stimulates APEX1 endonuclease activity on apurinic/apyrimidinic (AP) dou
   2374..3333    +  CDS            TurboID: mutant of the E. coli biotin ligase BioID engineered for improved catalytic efficiency (Branon et al., 2018)
   3446..3908    +  misc_feature   IRES: internal ribosome entry site (IRES) of the encephalomyocarditis virus (EMCV)
   3922..4641    +  CDS            EGFP: the original enhanced GFP (Yang et al., 1996) mammalian codon-optimized
   4658..4684    +  misc_feature   MCS (fragment): pBluescript multiple cloning site
   4743..5257    +  LTR            3' LTR: 3' long terminal repeat from murine embryonic stem cell virus
   5419..5435    -  protein_bind   lac operator: The lac repressor binds to the lac operator to inhibit transcription in E. coli. This inhibition can be relieved by adding lactose or isopropyl-β-D-thiogalactopyranoside (IPTG). lac repressor encoded by lacI
   5443..5473    -  promoter       lac promoter: promoter for the E. coli lac operon
   5488..5509    -  protein_bind   CAP binding site: CAP binding activates transcription in the presence of cAMP. E. coli catabolite activator protein
   5522..5614    -  CDS            lacI (fragment): lac repressor; lacI; The lac repressor binds to the lac operator to inhibit transcription in E. coli. This inhibition can be relieved by adding lactose or isopropyl-β-D-thiogalactopyranoside (IPTG).
   5797..6385    -  rep_origin     ori: high-copy-number ColE1/pMB1/pBR322/pUC origin of replication
   6556..7416    -  CDS            AmpR: β-lactamase; bla; confers resistance to ampicillin, carbenicillin, and related antibiotics
   7417..7521    -  promoter       AmpR promoter: bla
   7616..7651    +  CDS            rop (fragment): Rop protein, which maintains plasmids at low copy number; rop
   7753..7852    +  misc_feature   bom (fragment): basis of mobility region from pBR322
   7858..8007    -  CDS            lacZα (fragment): LacZα fragment of β-galactosidase; lacZ fragment
   8007..8208    -  CDS            TcR (fragment): tetracycline efflux protein; tet; confers resistance to tetracycline
   8209..8307    +  CDS            env (fragment): murine leukemia virus gPr80 envelope polyprotein precursor; env; proteolytically cleaved into gp70SU and p15TM subunits
   8349..516     +  LTR            5' LTR (across the origin): 5' long terminal repeat from murine embryonic stem cell virus
>Addgene plasmid #240134 | NPM1-TurboID-MSCV-IRES-GFP | addgene full sequence | sequence record 479881 | Addgene NGS Result
ATGAAAGACCCCACCTGTAGGTTTGGCAAGCTAGCTTAAGTAACGCCATTTTGCAAGGCATGGAAAATAC
ATAACTGAGAATAGAGAAGTTCAGATCAAGGTTAGGAACAGAGAGACAGCAGAATATGGGCCAAACAGGA
TATCTGTGGTAAGCAGTTCCTGCCCCGGCTCAGGGCCAAGAACAGATGGTCCCCAGATGCGGTCCCGCCC
TCAGCAGTTTCTAGAGAACCATCAGATGTTTCCAGGGTGCCCCAAGGACCTGAAATGACCCTGTGCCTTA
TTTGAACTAACCAATCAGTTCGCTTCTCGCTTCTGTTCGCGCGCTTCTGCTCCCCGAGCTCAATAAAAGA
GCCCACAACCCCTCACTCGGCGCGCCAGTCCTCCGATAGACTGCGTCGCCCGGGTACCCGTATTCCCAAT
AAAGCCTCTTGCTGTTTGCATCCGAATCGTGGACTCGCTGATCCTTGGGAGGGTCTCCTCAGATTGATTG
ACTGCCCACCTCGGGGGTCTTTCATTTGGAGGTTCCACCGAGATTTGGAGACCCCTGCCCAGGGACCACC
GACCCCCCCGCCGGGAGGTAAGCTGGCCAGCGGTCGTTTCGTGTCTGTCTCTGTCTTTGTGCGTGTTTGT
GCCGGCATCTAATGTTTGCGCCTGCGTCTGTACTAGTTAGCTAACTAGCTCTGTATCTGGCGGACCCGTG
GTGGAACTGACGAGTTCTGAACACCCGGCCGCAACCCTGGGAGACGTCCCAGGGACTTTGGGGGCCGTTT
TTGTGGCCCGACCTGAGGAAGGGAGTCGATGTGGAATCCGACCCCGTCAGGATATGTGGTTCTGGTAGGA
GACGAGAACCTAAAACAGTTCCCGCCTCCGTCTGAATTTTTGCTTTCGGTTTGGAACCGAAGCCGCGCGT
CTTGTCTGCTGCAGCGCTGCAGCATCGTTCTGTGTTGTCTCTGTCTGACTGTGTTTCTGTATTTGTCTGA
AAATTAGGGCCAGACTGTTACCACTCCCTTAAGTTTGACCTTAGGTCACTGGAAAGATGTCGAGCGGATC
GCTCACAACCAGTCGGTAGATGTCAAGAAGAGACGTTGGGTTACCTTCTGCTCTGCAGAATGGCCAACCT
TTAACGTCGGATGGCCGCGAGACGGCACCTTTAACCGAGACCTCATCACCCAGGTTAAGATCAAGGTCTT
TTCACCTGGCCCGCATGGACACCCAGACCAGGTCCCCTACATCGTGACCTGGGAAGCCTTGGCTTTTGAC
CCCCCTCCCTGGGTCAAGCCCTTTGTACACCCTAAGCCTCCGCCTCCTCTTCCTCCATCCGCCCCGTCTC
TCCCCCTTGAACCTCCTCGTTCGACCCCGCCTCGATCCTCCCTTTATCCAGCCCTCACTCCTTCTCTAGG
CGCCGGAATTAGATCTCTCGAGGTTAACGAATTCGCCACCATGGAAGATTCGATGGACATGGACATGAGC
CCCCTGAGGCCCCAGAACTATCTTTTCGGTTGTGAACTAAAGGCCGACAAAGATTATCACTTTAAGGTGG
ATAATGATGAAAATGAGCACCAGTTATCTTTAAGAACGGTCAGTTTAGGGGCTGGTGCAAAGGATGAGTT
GCACATTGTTGAAGCAGAGGCAATGAATTACGAAGGCAGTCCAATTAAAGTAACACTGGCAACTTTGAAA
ATGTCTGTACAGCCAACGGTTTCCCTTGGGGGCTTTGAAATAACACCACCAGTGGTCTTAAGGTTGAAGT
GTGGTTCAGGGCCAGTGCATATTAGTGGACAGCACTTAGTAGCTGTGGAGGAAGATGCAGAGTCAGAAGA
TGAAGAGGAGGAGGATGTGAAACTCTTAAGTATATCTGGAAAGCGGTCTGCCCCTGGAGGTGGTAGCAAG
GTTCCACAGAAAAAAGTAAAACTTGCTGCTGATGAAGATGATGACGATGATGATGAAGAGGATGATGATG
AAGATGATGATGATGATGATTTTGATGATGAGGAAGCTGAAGAAAAAGCGCCAGTGAAGAAATCTATACG
AGATACTCCAGCCAAAAATGCACAAAAGTCAAATCAGAATGGAAAAGACTCAAAACCATCATCAACACCA
AGATCAAAAGGACAAGAATCCTTCAAGAAACAGGAAAAAACTCCTAAAACACCAAAAGGACCTAGTTCTG
TAGAAGACATTAAAGCAAAAATGCAAGCAAGTATAGAAAAAGGTGGTTCTCTTCCCAAAGTGGAAGCCAA
ATTCATCAATTATGTGAAGAATTGCTTCCGGATGACTGACCAAGAGGCTATTCAAGATCTCTGGCAGTGG
AGGAAGTCTCTTGGATCCGGTGGAGGTGGTTCTGGCGGAGGCGGCTCTGGAGGAGGAGGAAGTATGAAAG
ACAATACTGTGCCTCTGAAGCTGATCGCTCTCCTGGCTAATGGCGAGTTCCATAGTGGCGAACAGCTGGG
AGAAACCCTGGGCATGTCCAGGGCCGCTATCAACAAGCACATTCAGACTCTGCGCGACTGGGGCGTGGAC
GTGTTCACCGTGCCCGGAAAGGGCTACTCTCTGCCCGAGCCTATCCCGCTGCTGAACGCTAAACAGATTC
TGGGACAGCTGGACGGCGGGAGCGTGGCAGTCCTGCCTGTGGTCGACTCCACCAATCAGTACCTGCTGGA
TCGAATCGGCGAGCTGAAGAGTGGGGATGCTTGCATTGCAGAATATCAGCAGGCAGGGAGAGGAAGCAGA
GGGAGGAAATGGTTCTCTCCTTTTGGAGCTAACCTGTACCTGAGTATGTTTTGGCGCCTGAAGCGGGGAC
CAGCAGCAATCGGCCTGGGCCCGGTCATCGGAATTGTCATGGCAGAAGCGCTGCGAAAGCTGGGAGCAGA
CAAGGTGCGAGTCAAATGGCCCAATGACCTGTATCTGCAGGATAGAAAGCTGGCAGGCATCCTGGTGGAG
CTGGCCGGAATAACAGGCGATGCTGCACAGATCGTCATTGGCGCCGGGATTAACGTGGCTATGAGGCGCG
TGGAGGAAAGCGTGGTCAATCAGGGCTGGATCACACTGCAGGAAGCAGGGATTAACCTGGACAGGAATAC
TCTGGCCGCTACGCTGATCCGAGAGCTGCGGGCAGCCCTGGAACTGTTCGAGCAGGAAGGCCTGGCTCCA
TATCTGCCACGGTGGGAGAAGCTGGATAACTTCATCAATAGACCCGTGAAGCTGATCATTGGGGACAAAG
AGATTTTCGGGATTAGCCGGGGGATTGATAAACAGGGAGCCCTGCTGCTGGAACAGGACGGAGTTATCAA
ACCCTGGATGGGCGGAGAAATCAGTCTGCGGTCTGCCGAAAAGTAGCAATTCCGCCCCCCCCCCCTAACG
TTACTGGCCGAAGCCGCTTGGAATAAGGCCGGTGTGCGTTTGTCTATATGTTATTTTCCACCATATTGCC
GTCTTTTGGCAATGTGAGGGCCCGGAAACCTGGCCCTGTCTTCTTGACGAGCATTCCTAGGGGTCTTTCC
CCTCTCGCCAAAGGAATGCAAGGTCTGTTGAATGTCGTGAAGGAAGCAGTTCCTCTGGAAGCTTCTTGAA
GACAAACAACGTCTGTAGCGACCCTTTGCAGGCAGCGGAACCCCCCACCTGGCGACAGGTGCCTCTGCGG
CCAAAAGCCACGTGTATAAGATACACCTGCAAAGGCGGCACAACCCCAGTGCCACGTTGTGAGTTGGATA
GTTGTGGAAAGAGTCAAATGGCTCTCCTCAAGCGTATTCAACAAGGGGCTGAAGGATGCCCAGAAGGTAC
CCCATTGTATGGGATCTGATCTGGGGCCTCGGTGCACATGCTTTACATGTGTTTAGTCGAGGTTAAAAAA
ACGTCTAGGCCCCCCGAACCACGGGGACGTGGTTTTCCTTTGAAAAACACGATGATAATATGGCCACAAC
CATGGTGAGCAAGGGCGAGGAGCTGTTCACCGGGGTGGTGCCCATCCTGGTCGAGCTGGACGGCGACGTA
AACGGCCACAAGTTCAGCGTGTCTGGCGAGGGCGAGGGCGATGCCACCTACGGCAAGCTGACCCTGAAGT
TCATCTGCACCACCGGCAAGCTGCCCGTGCCCTGGCCCACCCTCGTGACCACCCTGACCTACGGCGTGCA
GTGCTTCAGCCGCTACCCCGACCACATGAAGCAGCACGACTTCTTCAAGTCCGCCATGCCCGAAGGCTAC
GTCCAGGAGCGCACCATCTTCTTCAAGGACGACGGCAACTACAAGACCCGCGCCGAGGTGAAGTTCGAGG
GCGACACCCTGGTGAACCGCATCGAGCTGAAGGGCATCGACTTCAAGGAGGACGGCAACATCCTGGGGCA
CAAGCTGGAGTACAACTACAACAGCCACAACGTCTATATCATGGCCGACAAGCAGAAGAACGGCATCAAG
GCGAACTTCAAGATCCGCCACAACATCGAGGACGGCAGCGTGCAGCTCGCCGACCACTACCAGCAGAACA
CCCCCATCGGCGACGGCCCCGTGCTGCTGCCCGACAACCACTACCTGAGCACCCAGTCCGCCCTGAGCAA
AGACCCCAACGAGAAGCGCGATCACATGGTCCTGCTGGAGTTCGTGACCGCCGCCGGGATCACTCTCGGC
ATGGACGAGCTGTACAAGTAATGAATTAATTAAGAATTATCAAGCTTATCGATACCGTCGACCTGCAGCC
AAGCTTATCGATAAAATAAAAGATTTTATTTAGTCTCCAGAAAAAGGGGGGAATGAAAGACCCCACCTGT
AGGTTTGGCAAGCTAGCTTAAGTAACGCCATTTTGCAAGGCATGGAAAATACATAACTGAGAATAGAGAA
GTTCAGATCAAGGTTAGGAACAGAGAGACAGCAGAATATGGGCCAAACAGGATATCTGTGGTAAGCAGTT
CCTGCCCCGGCTCAGGGCCAAGAACAGATGGTCCCCAGATGCGGTCCCGCCCTCAGCAGTTTCTAGAGAA
CCATCAGATGTTTCCAGGGTGCCCCAAGGACCTGAAATGACCCTGTGCCTTATTTGAACTAACCAATCAG
TTCGCTTCTCGCTTCTGTTCGCGCGCTTCTGCTCCCCGAGCTCAATAAAAGAGCCCACAACCCCTCACTC
GGCGCGCCAGTCCTCCGATAGACTGCGTCGCCCGGGTACCCGTGTATCCAATAAACCCTCTTGCAGTTGC
ATCCGACTTGTGGTCTCGCTGTTCCTTGGGAGGGTCTCCTCTGAGTGATTGACTACCCGTCAGCGGGGGT
CTTTCATGGGTAACAGTTTCTTGAAGTTGGAGAACAACATTCTGAGGGTAGGAGTCGAATATTAAGTAAT
CCTGACTCAATTAGCCACTGTTTTGAATCCACATACTCCAATACTCCTGAAATAGTTCATTATGGACAGC
GCAGAAAGAGCTGGGGAGAATTGTGAAATTGTTATCCGCTCACAATTCCACACAACATACGAGCCGGAAG
CATAAAGTGTAAAGCCTGGGGTGCCTAATGAGTGAGCTAACTCACATTAATTGCGTTGCGCTCACTGCCC
GCTTTCCAGTCGGGAAACCTGTCGTGCCAGCTGCATTAATGAATCGGCCAACGCGCGGGGAGAGGCGGTT
TGCGTATTGGGCGCTCTTCCGCTTCCTCGCTCACTGACTCGCTGCGCTCGGTCGTTCGGCTGCGGCGAGC
GGTATCAGCTCACTCAAAGGCGGTAATACGGTTATCCACAGAATCAGGGGATAACGCAGGAAAGAACATG
TGAGCAAAAGGCCAGCAAAAGGCCAGGAACCGTAAAAAGGCCGCGTTGCTGGCGTTTTTCCATAGGCTCC
GCCCCCCTGACGAGCATCACAAAAATCGACGCTCAAGTCAGAGGTGGCGAAACCCGACAGGACTATAAAG
ATACCAGGCGTTTCCCCCTGGAAGCTCCCTCGTGCGCTCTCCTGTTCCGACCCTGCCGCTTACCGGATAC
CTGTCCGCCTTTCTCCCTTCGGGAAGCGTGGCGCTTTCTCATAGCTCACGCTGTAGGTATCTCAGTTCGG
TGTAGGTCGTTCGCTCCAAGCTGGGCTGTGTGCACGAACCCCCCGTTCAGCCCGACCGCTGCGCCTTATC
CGGTAACTATCGTCTTGAGTCCAACCCGGTAAGACACGACTTATCGCCACTGGCAGCAGCCACTGGTAAC
AGGATTAGCAGAGCGAGGTATGTAGGCGGTGCTACAGAGTTCTTGAAGTGGTGGCCTAACTACGGCTACA
CTAGAAGAACAGTATTTGGTATCTGCGCTCTGCTGAAGCCAGTTACCTTCGGAAAAAGAGTTGGTAGCTC
TTGATCCGGCAAACAAACCACCGCTGGTAGCGGTGGTTTTTTTGTTTGCAAGCAGCAGATTACGCGCAGA
AAAAAAGGATCTCAAGAAGATCCTTTGATCTTTTCTACGGGGTCTGACGCTCAGTGGAACGAAAACTCAC
GTTAAGGGATTTTGGTCATGAGATTATCAAAAAGGATCTTCACCTAGATCCTTTTAAATTAAAAATGAAG
TTTTAAATCAATCTAAAGTATATATGAGTAAACTTGGTCTGACAGTTACCAATGCTTAATCAGTGAGGCA
CCTATCTCAGCGATCTGTCTATTTCGTTCATCCATAGTTGCCTGACTCCCCGTCGTGTAGATAACTACGA
TACGGGAGGGCTTACCATCTGGCCCCAGTGCTGCAATGATACCGCGAGACCCACGCTCACCGGCTCCAGA
TTTATCAGCAATAAACCAGCCAGCCGGAAGGGCCGAGCGCAGAAGTGGTCCTGCAACTTTATCCGCCTCC
ATCCAGTCTATTAATTGTTGCCGGGAAGCTAGAGTAAGTAGTTCGCCAGTTAATAGTTTGCGCAACGTTG
TTGCCATTGCTACAGGCATCGTGGTGTCACGCTCGTCGTTTGGTATGGCTTCATTCAGCTCCGGTTCCCA
ACGATCAAGGCGAGTTACATGATCCCCCATGTTGTGCAAAAAAGCGGTTAGCTCCTTCGGTCCTCCGATC
GTTGTCAGAAGTAAGTTGGCCGCAGTGTTATCACTCATGGTTATGGCAGCACTGCATAATTCTCTTACTG
TCATGCCATCCGTAAGATGCTTTTCTGTGACTGGTGAGTACTCAACCAAGTCATTCTGAGAATAGTGTAT
GCGGCGACCGAGTTGCTCTTGCCCGGCGTCAATACGGGATAATACCGCGCCACATAGCAGAACTTTAAAA
GTGCTCATCATTGGAAAACGTTCTTCGGGGCGAAAACTCTCAAGGATCTTACCGCTGTTGAGATCCAGTT
CGATGTAACCCACTCGTGCACCCAACTGATCTTCAGCATCTTTTACTTTCACCAGCGTTTCTGGGTGAGC
AAAAACAGGAAGGCAAAATGCCGCAAAAAAGGGAATAAGGGCGACACGGAAATGTTGAATACTCATACTC
TTCCTTTTTCAATATTATTGAAGCATTTATCAGGGTTATTGTCTCATGAGCGGATACATATTTGAATGTA
TTTAGAAAAATAAACAAATAGGGGTTCCGCGCACATTTCCCCGAAAAGTGCCACCTGACGTCTAAGAAAC
CATTATTATCATGACATTAACCTATAAAAATAGGCGTATCACGAGGCCCTTTCGTCTCGCGCGTTTCGGT
GATGACGGTGAAAACCTCTGACACATGCAGCTCCCGGAGACGGTCACAGCTTGTCTGTAAGCGGATGCCG
GGAGCAGACAAGCCCGTCAGGGCGCGTCAGCGGGTGTTGGCGGGTGTCGGGGCTGGCTTAACTATGCGGC
ATCAGAGCAGATTGTACTGAGAGTGCACCATATGCGGTGTGAAATACCGCACAGATGCGTAAGGAGAAAA
TACCGCATCAGGCGCCATTCGCCATTCAGGCTGCGCAACTGTTGGGAAGGGCGATCGGTGCGGGCCTCTT
CGCTATTACGCCAGCTGGCGAAAGGGGGATGTGCTGCAAGGCGATTAAGTTGGGTAACGCCAGGGTTTTC
CCAGTCACGACGTTGTAAAACGACGGCGCAAGGAATGGTGCATGCAAGGAGATGGCGCCCAACAGTCCCC
CGGCCACGGGGCCTGCCACCATACCCACGCCGAAACAAGCGCTCATGAGCCCGAAGTGGCGAGCCCGATC
TTCCCCATCGGTGATGTCGGCGATATAGGCGCCAGCAACCGCACCTGTGGCGCCGGTGATGCCGGCCACG
ATGCGTCCGGCGTAGAGGCGATTAGTCCAATTTGTTAAAGACAGGATATCAGTGGTCCAGGCTCTAGTTT
TGACTCAACAATATCACCAGCTGAAGCCTATAGAGTACGAGCCATAGATAAAATAAAAGATTTTATTTAG
TCTCCAGAAAAAGGGGGGA
